Addgene plasmid #165970: pGK415-­phlTA2-­1E
Purpose: Expresses phlTA(2-1E) mutant
Depositing lab: Jun Ishii. Depositing organization: Kobe University. Publication: Robust and flexible platform for directed evolution of yeast genetic switches. Tominaga M, Nozaki K, Umeno D, Ishii J, Kondo A. Nat Commun. 2021 Mar 23;12(1):1846. doi: 10.1038/s41467-021-22134-y. PubMed 33758180.
Backbone
  Vector backbone: pGK415
  Total vector size (bp): 7661
  Vector type: Yeast Expression, Synthetic Biology
  Selectable markers: LEU2
Growth in bacteria
  Bacterial resistance: Ampicillin, 100 μg/mL
  Growth temperature: 37°C
  Growth strain: DH5alpha
  Copy number: High Copy
Gene/Insert
  Gene/Insert name: phlF
  Species: Pseudomonas protegens
  Mutation: P5S, S6P, K86T, F109L, Q117R, E143K, codon-optimized for expression in yeast
  Promoter: pPGK1 mutant
  Tag / fusion protein: three copies of VP16 (VP48) (C terminal on insert); Nuclear localization signal (C terminal on insert)
  Cloning method: Ligation Independent Cloning
  Sequencing primers: 5′ T7, M13/pUC Forward; 3′ M13/pUC Reverse
Terms and licenses: Academic/Nonprofit Terms; Industry Terms: Not Available to Industry
How to cite: pGK415-­phlTA2-­1E was a gift from Jun Ishii (Addgene plasmid # 165970 ; http://n2t.net/addgene:165970 ; RRID:Addgene_165970)
