[The description below was written by a language model from this plasmid's Addgene catalogue record and pLannotate feature annotations shown in this document.]
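Description:
pGK415-phlTA2-1E is a 7,661 bp yeast–E. coli shuttle plasmid built on the pGK415 backbone for expression in Saccharomyces cerevisiae. In bacteria it is maintained through a high-copy ColE1/pUC-type origin and selected with ampicillin via the β-lactamase gene. In yeast it replicates as a centromeric plasmid through a CEN6/ARS element, which normally gives low, stable copy number, and it is selected by leucine prototrophy through LEU2 under its own promoter. pBluescript-derived remnants are also present, including an f1 origin, a lacZα fragment, T7 and T3 promoters and lac regulatory elements flanking the cloning region.

The payload is a yeast codon-optimised version of phlF, a repressor gene from Pseudomonas protegens, carrying six substitutions (P5S, S6P, K86T, F109L, Q117R, E143K). Its C terminus is fused to three copies of the VP16 minimal activation domain (VP48) and a nuclear localization signal, which converts the DNA-binding protein into a nuclear transcriptional activator, designated phlTA, of which this is the 2-1E mutant. The catalogue entry gives the promoter as a mutant form of the yeast PGK1 promoter. The feature table leaves both the promoter and the phlF coding region unannotated, in a gap upstream of the detected VP16-repeat fragments, SV40 NLS fragment and PGK1 terminator.

The construct is listed as a synthetic biology tool and comes from work on directed evolution of yeast genetic switches, so it serves to express this evolved transactivator variant in yeast. The record does not describe the functional consequences of the mutations, nor the target promoter or inducer used with it.
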