Features (pLannotate 1.2.2; 25 found; start..end, strand, type, name):
    137..187     +  misc_feature   bom (fragment): basis of mobility region from pBR322
    186..302     +  CDS            NFS1 (fragment): NFS1_YEAST - Also known as SPL1 From Saccharomyces cerevisiae (strain ATCC 204508 / S288c) (Baker's yeast).
    664..1758    -  CDS            LEU2: 3-isopropylmalate dehydrogenase, required for leucine biosynthesis; S. cerevisiae LEU2; yeast auxotrophic marker
   1759..2166    -  promoter       LEU2 promoter: S. cerevisiae LEU2
   2306..2383    -  CDS            YO192_YEAST (fragment): Experimental evidence at protein level: Swiss-Prot protein existence level 1. From Saccharomyces cerevisiae (strain ATCC 204508 / S288c) (Baker's yeast).
   2414..2466    +  misc_feature   bom (fragment): basis of mobility region from pBR322
   2494..2922    -  rep_origin     f1 ori (sequence partly withheld): f1 bacteriophage origin of replication; arrow indicates direction of (+) strand synthesis
   2926..3081    -  CDS            lacZα (fragment): LacZα fragment of β-galactosidase; lacZ fragment
   3089..3107    +  promoter       T7 promoter: promoter for bacteriophage T7 RNA polymerase
   3116..3136    -  misc_feature   MCS (fragment): pBluescript multiple cloning site
   4423..4446    +  CDS            VP96 (fragment): 6 tandem repeats of the minimal activation domain of herpes simplex virus VP16 (Cheng et al., 2013)
   4504..4523    +  CDS            VP96 (fragment): 6 tandem repeats of the minimal activation domain of herpes simplex virus VP16 (Cheng et al., 2013)
   4534..4553    +  CDS            SV40 NLS (fragment): nuclear localization signal of SV40 (simian virus 40) large T antigen
   4570..4840    +  terminator     PGK1 terminator: S. cerevisae PGK1; transcription terminator for 3-phosphoglycerate kinase gene
   4851..4874    -  misc_feature   MCS (fragment): pBluescript multiple cloning site
   4887..4905    -  promoter       T3 promoter: promoter for bacteriophage T3 RNA polymerase
   4950..4966    -  protein_bind   lac operator: The lac repressor binds to the lac operator to inhibit transcription in E. coli. This inhibition can be relieved by adding lactose or isopropyl-β-D-thiogalactopyranoside (IPTG). lac repressor encoded by lacI
   4974..5004    -  promoter       lac promoter: promoter for the E. coli lac operon
   5019..5040    -  protein_bind   CAP binding site: CAP binding activates transcription in the presence of cAMP. E. coli catabolite activator protein
   5053..5145    -  CDS            lacI (fragment): lac repressor; lacI; The lac repressor binds to the lac operator to inhibit transcription in E. coli. This inhibition can be relieved by adding lactose or isopropyl-β-D-thiogalactopyranoside (IPTG).
   5328..5916    -  rep_origin     ori: high-copy-number ColE1/pMB1/pBR322/pUC origin of replication
   6087..6947    -  CDS            AmpR: β-lactamase; bla; confers resistance to ampicillin, carbenicillin, and related antibiotics
   6948..7052    -  promoter       AmpR promoter: bla
   7089..7592    +  misc_feature   CEN/ARS: S. cerevisiae CEN6 centromere fused to an autonomously replicating sequence
   7661..35      +  CDS            rop (fragment) (across the origin): Rop protein, which maintains plasmids at low copy number; rop
>Addgene plasmid #165970 | pGK415-­phlTA2-­1E | addgene full sequence | sequence record 328832 | Addgene NGS Result
TCGCGCGTTTCGGTGATGACGGTGAAAACCTCTGACACATGCAGCTCCCGGAGACGGTCACAGCTTGTCT
GTAAGCGGATGCCGGGAGCAGACAAGCCCGTCAGGGCGCGTCAGCGGGTGTTGGCGGGTGTCGGGGCTGG
CTTAACTATGCGGCATCAGAGCAGATTGTACTGAGAGTGCACCATATCGACTACGTCGTTAAGGCCGTTT
CTGACAGAGTAAAATTCTTGAGGGAACTTTCACCATTATGGGAAATGGTTCAAGAAGGTATTGACTTAAA
CTCCATCAAATGGTCAGGTCATTGAGTGTTTTTTATTTGTTGTATTTTTTTTTTTTTAGAGAAAATCCTC
CAATATATAAATTAGGAATCATAGTTTCATGATTTTCTGTTACACCTAACTTTTTGTGTGGTGCCCTCCT
CCTTGTCAATATTAATGTTAAAGTGCAATTCTTTTTCCTTATCACGTTGAGCCATTAGTATCAATTTGCT
TACCTGTATTCCTTTACATCCTCCTTTTTCTCCTTCTTGATAAATGTATGTAGATTGCGTATATAGTTTC
GTCTACCCTATGAACATATTCCATTTTGTAATTTCGTGTCGTTTCTATTATGAATTTCATTTATAAAGTT
TATGTACAAATATCATAAAAAAAGAGAATCTTTTTAAGCAAGGATTTTCTTAACTTCTTCGGCGACAGCA
TCACCGACTTCGGTGGTACTGTTGGAACCACCTAAATCACCAGTTCTGATACCTGCATCCAAAACCTTTT
TAACTGCATCTTCAATGGCCTTACCTTCTTCAGGCAAGTTCAATGACAATTTCAACATCATTGCAGCAGA
CAAGATAGTGGCGATAGGGTTGACCTTATTCTTTGGCAAATCTGGAGCAGAACCGTGGCATGGTTCGTAC
AAACCAAATGCGGTGTTCTTGTCTGGCAAAGAGGCCAAGGACGCAGATGGCAACAAACCCAAGGAACCTG
GGATAACGGAGGCTTCATCGGAGATGATATCACCAAACATGTTGCTGGTGATTATAATACCATTTAGGTG
GGTTGGGTTCTTAACTAGGATCATGGCGGCAGAATCAATCAATTGATGTTGAACCTTCAATGTAGGGAAT
TCGTTCTTGATGGTTTCCTCCACAGTTTTTCTCCATAATCTTGAAGAGGCCAAAACATTAGCTTTATCCA
AGGACCAAATAGGCAATGGTGGCTCATGTTGTAGGGCCATGAAAGCGGCCATTCTTGTGATTCTTTGCAC
TTCTGGAACGGTGTATTGTTCACTATCCCAAGCGACACCATCACCATCGTCTTCCTTTCTCTTACCAAAG
TAAATACCTCCCACTAATTCTCTGACAACAACGAAGTCAGTACCTTTAGCAAATTGTGGCTTGATTGGAG
ATAAGTCTAAAAGAGAGTCGGATGCAAAGTTACATGGTCTTAAGTTGGCGTACAATTGAAGTTCTTTACG
GATTTTTAGTAAACCTTGTTCAGGTCTAACACTACCGGTACCCCATTTAGGACCACCCACAGCACCTAAC
AAAACGGCATCAGCCTTCTTGGAGGCTTCCAGCGCCTCATCTGGAAGTGGAACACCTGTAGCATCGATAG
CAGCACCACCAATTAAATGATTTTCGAAATCGAACTTGACATTGGAACGAACATCAGAAATAGCTTTAAG
AACCTTAATGGCTTCGGCTGTGATTTCTTGACCAACGTGGTCACCTGGCAAAACGACGATCTTCTTAGGG
GCAGACATTAGAATGGTATATCCTTGAAATATATATATATATATTGCTGAAATGTAAAAGGTAAGAAAAG
TTAGAAAGTAAGACGATTGCTAACCACCTATTGGAAAAAACAATAGGTCCTTAAATAATATTGTCAACTT
CAAGTATTGTGATGCAAGCATTTAGTCATGAACGCTTCTCTATTCTATATGAAAAGCCGGTTCCGGCGCT
CTCACCTTTCCTTTTTCTCCCAATTTTTCAGTTGAAAAAGGTATATGCGTCAGGCGACCTCTGAAATTAA
CAAAAAATTTCCAGTCATCGAATTTGATTCTGTGCGATAGCGCCCCTGTGTGTTCTCGTTATGTTGAGGA
AAAAAATAATGGTTGCTAAGAGATTCGAACTCTTGCATCTTACGATACCTGAGTATTCCCACAGTTAACT
GCGGTCAAGATATTTCTTGAATCAGGCGCCTTAGACCGCTCGGCCAAACAACCAATTACTTGTTGAGAAA
TAGAGTATAATTATCCTATAAATATAACGTTTTTGAACACACATGAACAAGGAAGTACAGGACAATTGAT
TTTGAAGAGAATGTGGATTTTGATGTAATTGTTGGGATTCCATTTTTAATAAGGCAATAATATTAGGTAT
GTAGATATACTAGAAGTTCTCCTCGACCGGTCGATATGCGGTGTGAAATACCGCACAGATGCGTAAGGAG
AAAATACCGCATCAGGAAATTGTAAGCGTTAATATTTTGTTAAAATTCGCGTTAAATTTTTGTTAAATCA
GCTCATTTTTTAACCAATAGGCCGAAATCGGCAAAATCCCTTATAAATCAAAAGAATAGACCGAGATAGG
GT
[37 nt withheld, positions 2593-2629]
AAAGAACGTGGACTCCAACGTCAAAGG
[49 nt withheld, positions 2657-2705]
T
[91 nt withheld, positions 2707-2797]
G
[124 nt withheld, positions 2799-2922]
CCATTCGCCATTCAGGCTGCGCAACTGTTGGGAAGGGCGATCGGTGCGGGCCTCTTCGCTATTACGCCAG
CTGGCGAAAGGGGGATGTGCTGCAAGGCGATTAAGTTGGGTAACGCCAGGGTTTTCCCAGTCACGACGTT
GTAAAACGACGGCCAGTGAGCGCGCGTAATACGACTCACTATAGGGCGAATTGGGTACCGGGCCCCCCCT
CGAGAAAGATGCCGATTTGGGCGCGAATCCTTTATTTTGGCTTCACCCTCATACTATTATCAGGGCCAGA
AAAAGGAAGTGTTTCCCTCCTTCTTGAATTGATGTTACCCTCATAAAGCACGTGGCCTCTTATCGAGAAA
GAAATTACCGCCGCTCGTGATTTGTTTGCAAAAAGAACAAAACTGAAAAAACCCAGACGCGCTCGACTTC
CTGTCTTCCTATTGATTGCAGCTTCCAATTTCGTCACACAACAAGGTCCTAGCGACGGCTCACAGGTTTT
GTAACAAGCAATCGATGGTTCTGGAATGGCGGGAAAGGGTTTAGTACACATGCTATGATGCCCACTGTGA
TCTCCAGAGCAAAGTTCGTTCGATCGTACTGTTACTCTCTCTCTTTCAAACAGAATTGTCCGAATCGTGT
GACAACAACAGCCTGTTCTCACACACTCTTTTCTTCCAACCAAGGGGGTGGTTTAGTTTAGTAGAACCTC
GTGAAACTTACATTTACATATATATAAACTTGCATAAATTGGTCAATGCAAGTAATACATATTTGGTCTT
TTCTAATTCGTAGTTTATCAAGTTCTTAGATGCTTTCTTTTTCTCTTTTTTACAGATCATCAAGGAAGTA
ATTATCTACTTTTTACAACAAATATAAAACGCTAGCGTCGACATGGCTAGAACTTCACCCAGATCATCTA
TTGGTTCTCTGAGATCACCACATACTCATAAGGCTATTTTGACCTCCACCATCGAAATCTTGAAAGAATG
TGGTTACTCCGGTTTGTCCATTGAATCTGTTGCTAGACGTGCTGGTGCTTCTAAACCTACTATCTACAGA
TGGTGGACTAACAAGGCTGCTTTGATTGCTGAAGTTTACGAAAACGAATCCGAACAGGTTAGAAAGTTTC
CAGATTTGGGTTCCTTTACGGCCGATTTGGATTTCTTGTTGAGAAACTTGTGGAAGGTTTGGAGAGAAAC
TATTTGTGGTGAAGCCCTCAGATGCGTTATTGCAGAAGCTCGATTAGATCCAGCTACTTTGACTCAATTG
AAGGACCAATTCATGGAAAGACGTAGAGAAATGCCAAAAAAGTTGGTTAAAAACGCCATCTCTAACGGTG
AATTGCCAAAGGATACAAACCGTGAGTTGTTGTTGGATATGATTTTCGGTTTTTGCTGGTACAGGTTGTT
GACTGAACAATTGACTGTTGAACAAGACATCGAAGAGTTCACGTTCTTGTTAATCAATGGTGTTTGTCCA
GGTACTCAAAGAGGTCCAGCAGACGCTTTGGATGATTTTGATTTGGATATGTTGCCTGCTGATGCCTTGG
ATGACTTCGACTTAGACATGTTACCAGCCGATGCATTAGACGATTTCGACCTTGATATGTTACCTGGTCC
ACCAAAAAAGAAGAGAAAGGTCTAAGATCTGAAATAAATTGAATTGAATTGAAATCGATAGATCAATTTT
TTTCTTTTCTCTTTCCCCATCCTTTACGCTAAAATAATAGTTTATTTTATTTTTTGAATATTTTTTATTT
ATATACGTATATATAGACTATTATTTATCTTTTAATGATTATTAAGATTTTTATTAAAAAAAAATTCGCT
CCTCTTTTAATGCCTTTATGCAGTTTTTTTTTCCCATTCGATATTTCTATGTTCGGGTTCAGCGTATTTT
AAGTTTAATAACTCGAAAATTCTGCGTTCGTTAAAGCTGCGGCCGCCACCGCGGTGGAGCTCCAGCTTTT
GTTCCCTTTAGTGAGGGTTAATTGCGCGCTTGGCGTAATCATGGTCATAGCTGTTTCCTGTGTGAAATTG
TTATCCGCTCACAATTCCACACAACATACGAGCCGGAAGCATAAAGTGTAAAGCCTGGGGTGCCTAATGA
GTGAGCTAACTCACATTAATTGCGTTGCGCTCACTGCCCGCTTTCCAGTCGGGAAACCTGTCGTGCCAGC
TGCATTAATGAATCGGCCAACGCGCGGGGAGAGGCGGTTTGCGTATTGGGCGCTCTTCCGCTTCCTCGCT
CACTGACTCGCTGCGCTCGGTCGTTCGGCTGCGGCGAGCGGTATCAGCTCACTCAAAGGCGGTAATACGG
TTATCCACAGAATCAGGGGATAACGCAGGAAAGAACATGTGAGCAAAAGGCCAGCAAAAGGCCAGGAACC
GTAAAAAGGCCGCGTTGCTGGCGTTTTTCCATAGGCTCCGCCCCCCTGACGAGCATCACAAAAATCGACG
CTCAAGTCAGAGGTGGCGAAACCCGACAGGACTATAAAGATACCAGGCGTTTCCCCCTGGAAGCTCCCTC
GTGCGCTCTCCTGTTCCGACCCTGCCGCTTACCGGATACCTGTCCGCCTTTCTCCCTTCGGGAAGCGTGG
CGCTTTCTCATAGCTCACGCTGTAGGTATCTCAGTTCGGTGTAGGTCGTTCGCTCCAAGCTGGGCTGTGT
GCACGAACCCCCCGTTCAGCCCGACCGCTGCGCCTTATCCGGTAACTATCGTCTTGAGTCCAACCCGGTA
AGACACGACTTATCGCCACTGGCAGCAGCCACTGGTAACAGGATTAGCAGAGCGAGGTATGTAGGCGGTG
CTACAGAGTTCTTGAAGTGGTGGCCTAACTACGGCTACACTAGAAGAACAGTATTTGGTATCTGCGCTCT
GCTGAAGCCAGTTACCTTCGGAAAAAGAGTTGGTAGCTCTTGATCCGGCAAACAAACCACCGCTGGTAGC
GGTGGTTTTTTTGTTTGCAAGCAGCAGATTACGCGCAGAAAAAAAGGATCTCAAGAAGATCCTTTGATCT
TTTCTACGGGGTCTGACGCTCAGTGGAACGAAAACTCACGTTAAGGGATTTTGGTCATGAGATTATCAAA
AAGGATCTTCACCTAGATCCTTTTAAATTAAAAATGAAGTTTTAAATCAATCTAAAGTATATATGAGTAA
ACTTGGTCTGACAGTTACCAATGCTTAATCAGTGAGGCACCTATCTCAGCGATCTGTCTATTTCGTTCAT
CCATAGTTGCCTGACTCCCCGTCGTGTAGATAACTACGATACGGGAGGGCTTACCATCTGGCCCCAGTGC
TGCAATGATACCGCGAGACCCACGCTCACCGGCTCCAGATTTATCAGCAATAAACCAGCCAGCCGGAAGG
GCCGAGCGCAGAAGTGGTCCTGCAACTTTATCCGCCTCCATCCAGTCTATTAATTGTTGCCGGGAAGCTA
GAGTAAGTAGTTCGCCAGTTAATAGTTTGCGCAACGTTGTTGCCATTGCTACAGGCATCGTGGTGTCACG
CTCGTCGTTTGGTATGGCTTCATTCAGCTCCGGTTCCCAACGATCAAGGCGAGTTACATGATCCCCCATG
TTGTGCAAAAAAGCGGTTAGCTCCTTCGGTCCTCCGATCGTTGTCAGAAGTAAGTTGGCCGCAGTGTTAT
CACTCATGGTTATGGCAGCACTGCATAATTCTCTTACTGTCATGCCATCCGTAAGATGCTTTTCTGTGAC
TGGTGAGTACTCAACCAAGTCATTCTGAGAATAGTGTATGCGGCGACCGAGTTGCTCTTGCCCGGCGTCA
ATACGGGATAATACCGCGCCACATAGCAGAACTTTAAAAGTGCTCATCATTGGAAAACGTTCTTCGGGGC
GAAAACTCTCAAGGATCTTACCGCTGTTGAGATCCAGTTCGATGTAACCCACTCGTGCACCCAACTGATC
TTCAGCATCTTTTACTTTCACCAGCGTTTCTGGGTGAGCAAAAACAGGAAGGCAAAATGCCGCAAAAAAG
GGAATAAGGGCGACACGGAAATGTTGAATACTCATACTCTTCCTTTTTCAATATTATTGAAGCATTTATC
AGGGTTATTGTCTCATGAGCGGATACATATTTGAATGTATTTAGAAAAATAAACAAATAGGGGTTCCGCG
CACATTTCCCCGAAAAGTGCCACCTGGGTCCTTTTCATCACGTGCTATAAAAATAATTATAATTTAAATT
TTTTAATATAAATATATAAATTAAAAATAGAAAGTAAAAAAAGAAATTAAAGAAAAAATAGTTTTTGTTT
TCCGAAGATGTAAAAGACTCTAGGGGGATCGCCAACAAATACTACCTTTTATCTTGCTCTTCCTGCTCTC
AGGTATTAATGCCGAATTGTTTCATCTTGTCTGTGTAGAAGACCACACACGAAAATCCTGTGATTTTACA
TTTTACTTATCGTTAATCGAATGTATATCTATTTAATCTGCTTTTCTTGTCTAATAAATATATATGTAAA
GTACGCTTTTTGTTGAAATTTTTTAAACCTTTGTTTATTTTTTTTTCTTCATTCCGTAACTCTTCTACCT
TCTTTATTTACTTTCTAAAATCCAAATACAAAACATAAAAATAAATAAACACAGAGTAAATTCCCAAATT
ATTCCATCATTAAAAGATACGAGGCGCGTGTAAGTTACAGGCAAGCGATCCGTCCTAAGAAACCATTATT
ATCATGACATTAACCTATAAAAATAGGCGTATCACGAGGCCCTTTCGTC
